Addgene plasmid #225649: PtetA-PBAD-PLacO3O1 200bp with pBELO_L6-PT3-T4_CAMR_TAN+
Purpose: tetA, araBAD and LacO3O1 promoters in tandem conformation with 200bp distance between them, expressing mCherry with pBELO_L6-PT3-T4 backbone and chloramphenicol resistance
Depositing lab: Andre Sanches Ribeiro. Depositing organization: Tampere University. Publication: Transcription Attenuation in Synthetic Promoters in Nonoverlapping Tandem Formation. Chauhan V, Baptista ISC, Arsh AM, Jagadeesan R, Dash S, Ribeiro AS. Biochemistry. 2024 Jul 12. doi: 10.1021/acs.biochem.4c00012. PubMed 38997112.
Backbone
  Vector backbone: pBELO_L6-PT3-T4_CAMR_TAN+
  Backbone manufacturer: IDT Iowa
  Vector type: Bacterial Expression
Growth in bacteria
  Bacterial resistance: Chloramphenicol, 25 μg/mL
  Growth temperature: 30°C
  Growth strain: DH5alpha
  Growth instructions: Grow in M9 glycerol media
  Copy number: Low Copy
Gene/Insert
  Gene/Insert name: tetR/tetA, araBAD and LacO3O1 in tandem conformation
  Species: Escherichia coli
  Insert size (bp): 448
  Promoter: tetA, araBAD and LacO3O1 promoters
  Tag / fusion protein: mCherry (C terminal on backbone)
  Cloning method: Gene Synthesis
  Sequencing primers: 5′ NA
Resource information
  A portion of this plasmid was derived from a plasmid made by: IDT Iowa
Terms and licenses: Academic/Nonprofit Terms; Industry Terms: Not Available to Industry
How to cite: PtetA-PBAD-PLacO3O1 200bp with pBELO_L6-PT3-T4_CAMR_TAN+ was a gift from Andre Sanches Ribeiro (Addgene plasmid # 225649 ; http://n2t.net/addgene:225649 ; RRID:Addgene_225649)
