[The description below was written by a language model from this plasmid's Addgene catalogue record and pLannotate feature annotations shown in this document.]
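Description:
PtetA-PBAD-PLacO3O1 200bp with pBELO_L6-PT3-T4_CAMR_TAN+ is a low-copy bacterial expression plasmid of about 8 kb built on a pBeloBAC-style, F-plasmid-derived backbone for use in Escherichia coli. Replication and stable inheritance rely on the F-factor machinery annotated in the sequence: the oriV and ori2 (oriS) origins, the RepE initiator, the incC incompatibility region, and the sopA/sopB partitioning genes with a fragment of the centromere-like sopC site. Together these keep the plasmid at very low copy and segregate it faithfully to daughter cells. A fragment of the resD resolvase gene is also present. Selection is by chloramphenicol resistance, provided by the cat gene under its own promoter.

The payload is a synthesized 448 bp insert that places three well-characterised inducible E. coli promoters in the same orientation, one after another, in a nonoverlapping tandem arrangement described as having 200 bp spacing. The order is the tetR/tetA promoter, the araBAD promoter, and then a lac promoter (LacO3O1) with its CAP binding site and lac operator. All three read into a single downstream mCherry coding sequence, which is followed by the rrnB T1 terminator. Red fluorescence therefore reports the combined output of the array. Upstream, a reverse-oriented lambda t0 terminator sits alongside small fragments annotated as a tet promoter and a GFP-family (pHluorin) sequence, probably remnants of the backbone design. No tetR, araC or lacI repressor or regulator genes are annotated, so regulation presumably depends on host-supplied factors. The associated work concerns transcription attenuation between synthetic promoters in tandem formation. This construct lets that interference be measured at near single-copy gene dosage.
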