Features (pLannotate 1.2.2; 20 found; start..end, strand, type, name):
      6..29      -  misc_feature   sopC (fragment): sopC; centromere-like partitioning region of the bacterial F plasmid
    105..1073    -  CDS            sopB: SOPB_ECOLI - Also known as B. Experimental evidence at protein level: Swiss-Prot protein existence level 1. Control of plasmid partitioning; required to recognize the cis-acting. Binds specifically with the DNA segment containing the sopC region. SopB is trans-acting. From Escherichia coli (strain K12).
   1073..2248    -  CDS            sopA: partitioning protein for the bacterial F plasmid; sopA
   2574..2824    -  misc_feature   incC: incC; incompatibility region of the bacterial F plasmid
   2827..3582    -  CDS            repE: replication initiation protein for the bacterial F plasmid; repE
   3673..3892    -  rep_origin     ori2: secondary origin of replication for the bacterial F plasmid; also known as oriS
   3968..4582    -  rep_origin     oriV: origin of replication for the bacterial F plasmid
   4980..5324    -  CDS            resD (fragment): REDF_ECOLI - Also known as D. Protein inferred from homology: Swiss-Prot protein existence level 3. Acts as a repressor of transcription and as a site-specific resolvase that cleaves at the RfsF site. From Escherichia coli (strain K12).
   5440..5542    +  promoter       cat promoter: promoter of the E. coli cat gene encoding chloramphenicol acetyltransferase
   5543..6199    +  CDS            cat: CAT_ECOLX - Experimental evidence at protein level: Swiss-Prot protein existence level 1. This enzyme is an effector of chloramphenicol resistance in bacteria. From Escherichia coli. This protein is used as a marker in many commonly used cloning vectors, such as pACYC184.
   6287..6304    -  promoter       tet promoter (fragment): E. coli promoter for tetracycline efflux protein gene
   6337..6431    -  terminator     lambda t0 terminator: transcription terminator from phage lambda
   6491..6537    -  CDS            ecliptic pHluorin (fragment): pH-sensitive mutant of green fluorescent protein (Miesenböck et al., 1998) responds to a drop in pH with a gradual loss (eclipsing) of excitation at 475 nm, accompanied by a reduction of excitation at 395 nm
   6543..6598    +  promoter       tetR/tetA promoters: tetR; overlapping promoters for bacterial tetR and tetA
   6618..6783    +  promoter       araBAD promoter: araBAD; promoter of the L-arabinose operon of E. coli; the araC regulatory gene is transcribed in the opposite direction (Guzman et al., 1995)
   6912..6933    +  protein_bind   CAP binding site: CAP binding activates transcription in the presence of cAMP. E. coli catabolite activator protein
   6948..6978    +  promoter       lac promoter: promoter for the E. coli lac operon
   6986..7002    +  protein_bind   lac operator: The lac repressor binds to the lac operator to inhibit transcription in E. coli. This inhibition can be relieved by adding lactose or isopropyl-β-D-thiogalactopyranoside (IPTG). lac repressor encoded by lacI
   7056..7763    +  CDS            mCherry: mCherry is a basic (constitutively fluorescent) red fluorescent protein published in 2004, derived from Discosoma sp.. It is reported to be a very rapidly-maturing monomer with low acid sensitivity.
   7826..7912    +  terminator     rrnB T1 terminator: Escherichia coli rrnB; transcription terminator T1 from the E. coli rrnB gene
>Addgene plasmid #225649 | PtetA-PBAD-PLacO3O1 200bp with pBELO_L6-PT3-T4_CAMR_TAN+ | addgene full sequence | sequence record 448716 | Addgene NGS Result
AAGTGGGGCCCAGAGAGAATATTCAGGCCAGTTATGCTTTCTGGCCTGTAACAAAGGACATTAAGTAAAG
ACAGATAAACGTAGACTAAAACGTGGTCGCATCAGGGTGCTGGCTTTTCAAGTTCCTTAAGAATGGCCTC
AATTTTCTCTATACACTCAGTTGGAACACGGGACCTGTCCAGGTTAAGCACCATTTTATCGCCCTTATAC
AATACTGTCGCTCCAGGAGCAAACTGATGTCGTGAGCTTAAACTAGTTCTTGATGCAGATGACGTTTTAA
GCACAGAAGTTAAAAGAGTGATAACTTCTTCAGCTTCAAATATCACCCCAGCTTTTTTCTGCTCATGAAG
GTTAGATGCCTGCTGCTTAAGTAATTCCTCTTTATCTGTAAAGGCTTTTTGAAGTGCATCACCTGACCGG
GCAGATAGTTCACCGGGGTGAGAAAAAAGAGCAACAACTGATTTAGGCAATTTGGCGGTGTTGATACAGC
GGGTAATAATCTTACGTGAAATATTTTCCGCATCAGCCAGCGCAGAAATATTTCCAGCAAATTCATTCTG
CAATCGGCTTGCATAACGCTGACCACGTTCATAAGCACTTGTTGGGCGATAATCGTTACCCAATCTGGAT
AATGCAGCCATCTGCTCATCATCCAGCTCGCCAACCAGAACACGATAATCACTTTCGGTAAGTGCAGCAG
CTTTACGACGGCGACTCCCATCGGCAATTTCTATGACACCAGATACTCTTCGACCGAACGCCGGTGTCTG
TTGACCAGTCAGTAGAAAAGAAGGGATGAGATCATCCAGTGCGTCCTCAGTAAGCAGCTCCTGGTCACGT
TCATTACCTGACCATACCCGAGAGGTCTTCTCAACACTATCACCCCGGAGCACTTCAAGAGTAAACTTCA
CATCCCGACCACATACAGGCAAAGTAATGGCATTACCGCGAGCCATTACTCCTACGCGCGCAATTAACGA
ATCCACCATCGGGGCAGCTGGTGTCGATAACGAAGTATCTTCAACCGGTTGAGTATTGAGCGTATGTTTT
GGAATAACAGGCGCACGCTTCATTATCTAATCTCCCAGCGTGGTTTAATCAGACGATCGAAAATTTCATT
GCAGACAGGTTCCCAAATAGAAAGAGCATTTCTCCAGGCACCAGTTGAAGAGCGTTGATCAATGGCCTGT
TCAAAAACAGTTCTCATCCGGATCTGACCTTTACCAACTTCATCCGTTTCACGTACAACATTTTTTAGAA
CCATGCTTCCCCAGGCATCCCGAATTTGCTCCTCCATCCACGGGGACTGAGAGCCATTACTATTGCTGTA
TTTGGTAAGCAAAATACGTACATCAGGCTCGAACCCTTTAAGATCAACGTTCTTGAGCAGATCACGAAGC
ATATCGAAAAACTGCAGTGCGGAGGTGTAGTCAAACAACTCAGCAGGCGTGGGAACAATCAGCACATCAG
CAGCACATACGACATTAATCGTGCCGATACCCAGGTTAGGCGCGCTGTCAATAACTATGACATCATAGTC
ATGAGCAACAGTTTCAATGGCCAGTCGGAGCATCAGGTGTGGATCGGTGGGCAGTTTACCTTCATCAAAT
TTGCCCATTAACTCAGTTTCAATACGGTGCAGAGCCAGACAGGAAGGAATAATGTCAAGCCCCGGCCAGC
AAGTGGGCTTTATTGCATAAGTGACATCGTCCTTTTCCCCAAGATAGAAAGGCAGGAGAGTGTCTTCTGC
ATGAATATGAAGATCTGGTACCCATCCGTGATACATTGAGGCTGTTCCCTGGGGGTCGTTACCTTCCACG
AGCAAAACACGTAGCCCCTTCAGAGCCAGATCCTGAGCAAGATGAACAGAAACTGAGGTTTTGTAAACGC
CACCTTTATGGGCAGCAACCCCGATCACCGGTGGAAATACGTCTTCAGCACGTCGCAATCGCGTACCAAA
CACATCACGCATATGATTAATTTGTTCAATTGTATAACCAACACGTTGCTCAACCCGTCCTCGAATTTCC
ATATCCGGGTGCGGTAGTCGCCCTGCTTTCTCGGCATCTCTGATAGCCTGAGAAGAAACCCCAACTAAAT
CCGCTGCTTCACCTATTCTCCAGCGCCGGGTTATTTTCCTCGCTTCCGGGCTGTCATCATTAAACTGTGC
AATGGCGATAGCCTTCGTCATTTCATGACCAGCGTTTATGCACTGGTTAAGTGTTTCCATGAGTTTCATT
CTGAACATCCTTTAATCATTGCTTTGCGTTTTTTTATTAAATCTTGCAATTTACTGCAAAGCAACAACAA
AATCGCAAAGTCATCAAAAAACCGCAAAGTTGTTTAAAATAAGAGCAACACTACAAAAGGAGATAAGAAG
AGCACATACCTCAGTCACTTATTATCACTAGCGCTCGCCGCAGCCGTGTAACCGAGCATAGCGAGCGAAC
TGGCGAGGAAGCAAAGAAGAACTGTTCTGTCAGATAGCTCTTACGCTCAGCGCAAGAAGAAATATCCACC
GTGGGAAAAACTCCAGGTAGAGGTACACACGCGGATAGCCAATTCAGAGTAATAAACTGTGATAATCAAC
CCTCATCAATGATGACGAACTAACCCCCGATATCAAGTCACATGACGAAGGGAAAGAGAAGGAAATCAAC
TGTGACAAACTGCCCTCAAATTTGGCTTCCTTAAAAATTACAGTTCAAAAAGTATGAGAAAATCCATGCA
GGCTGAAGGAAACAGCAAAACTGTGACAAATTACCCTCAGTAGGTCAGAACAAATGTGACGAACCACCCT
CAAATCTGTGACAGATAACCCTCAGACTATCCTGTCGTCATGGAAGTGATATCGCGGAAGGAAAATACGA
TATGAGTCGTCTGGCGGCCTTTCTTTTTCTCAATGTATGAGAGGCGCATTGGAGTTCTGCTGTTGATCTC
ATTAACACAGACCTGCAGGAAGCGGCGGCGGAAGTCAGGCATACGCTGGTAACTTTGAGGCAGCTGGTAA
CGCTCTATGATCCAGTCGATTTTCAGAGAGACGATGCCTGAGCCATCCGGCTTACGATACTGACACAGGG
ATTCGTATAAACGCATGGCATACGGATTGGTGATTTCTTTTGTTTCACTAAGCCGAAACTGCGTAAACCG
GTTCTGTAACCCGATAAAGAAGGGAATGAGATATGGGTTGATATGTACACTGTAAAGCCCTCTGGATGGA
CTGTGCGCACGTTTGATAAACCAAGGAAAAGATTCATAGCCTTTTTCATCGCCGGCATCCTCTTCAGGGC
GATAAAAAACCACTTCCTTCCCCGCGAAACTCTTCAATGCCTGCCGTATATCCTTACTGGCTTCCGCAGA
GGTCAATCCGAATATTTCAGCATATTTAGCAACATGGATCTCGCAGATACCGTCATGTTCCTGTAGGGTG
CCATCAGATTTTCTGATCTGGTCAACGAACAGATACAGCATACGTTTTTGATCCCGGGAGAGACTATATG
CCGCCTCAGTGAGGTCGTTTGACTGGACGATTCGCGGGCTATTTTTACGTTTCTTGTGATTGATAACCGC
TGTTTCCGCCATGACAGATCCATGTGAAGTGTGACAAGTTTTTAGATTGTCACACTAAATAAAAAAGAGT
CAATAAGCAGGGATAACTTTGTGAAAAAACAGCTTCTTCTGAGGGCAATTTGTCACAGGGTTAAGGGCAA
TTTGTCACAGACAGGACTGTCATTTGAGGGTGATTTGTCACACTGAAAGGGCAATTTGTCACAACACCTT
CTCTAGAACCAGCATGGATAAAGGCCTACAAGGCGCTCTAAAAAAGAAGATCTAAAAACTATAAAAAAAA
TAATTATAAAAATATCCCCGTGGATAAGTGGATAACCCCAAGGGAAGTTTTTTCAGGCATCGTGTGTAAG
CAGAATATATAAGTGCTGTTCCCTGGTGCTTCCTCGCTCACTCGACCGGGAGGGTTCGAGAAGGGGGGGC
ACCCCCCTTCGGCGTGCGCGGTCACGCGCACAGGGCGCAGCCCTGGTTAAAAACAAGGTTTATAAATATT
GGTTTAAAAGCAGGTTAAAAGACAGGTTAGCGGTGGCCGAAAAACGGGCGGAAACCCTTGCAAATGCTGG
ATTTTCTGCCTGTGGACAGCCCCTCAAATGTCAATAGGTGCGCCCCTCATCTGTCAGCACTCTGCCCCTC
AAGTGTCAAGGATCGCGCCCCTCATCTGTCAGTAGTCGCGCCCCTCAAGTGTCAATACCGCAGGGCACTT
ATCCCCAGGCTTGTCCACATCATCTGTGGGAAACTCGCGTAAAATCAGGCGTTTTCGCCGATTTGCGAGG
CTGGCCAGCTCCACGTCGCCGGCCGAAATCGAGCCTGCCCCTCATCTGTCAACGCCGCGCCGGGTGAGTC
GGCCCCTCAAGTGTCAACGTCCGCCCCTCATCTGTCAGTGAGGGCCAAGTTTTCCGCGAGGTATCCACAA
CGCCGGCGGCCGGCCGCGGTGTCTCGCACACGGCTTCGACGGCGTTTCTGGCGCGTTTGCAGGGCCATAG
ACGGCCGCCAGCCCAGCGGCGAGGGCAACCAGCCGAGGGCTTCGCCCTGTCGCTCGACTGCGGCGAGCAC
TACTGGCTGTAAAAGGACAGACCACATCATGGTTCTGTGTTCATTAGGTTGTTCTGTCCATTGCTGACAT
AATCCGCTCCACTTCAACGTAACACCGCACGAAGATTTCTATTGTTCCTGAAGGCATATTCAAATCGTTT
TCGTTACCGCTTGCTGGCATCATGACAGAACACTACTTCCTATAAACGCTACACAGGCTCCTGAGATTAA
TAATGCGGATCTCTACGATAATGGGAGATTTTCCCGACTGTTTCGTTCGCTTCTCAGTGGATAACAGCCA
GCTTCTCTGTTTAACAGACAAAAACAGCATATCCACTCAGTTCCACATTTCCATATAAAGGCCAAGGCAT
TTATTCTCAGGATAATTGTTTCAGCATCGCAACCGCATCAGACTCCGGCATCGCAAACTGCACCCGGTGC
CGGGCAGCCACATCCAGCGCAAAAACCTTCGTGTAGACTTCCGTTGAACTGATGGACTTATGTCCCATCA
GGCTTTGCAGAACTTTCAGCGGTATACCGGCATACAGCATGTGCATCGCATAGGAATGGCGGAACGTATG
TGGTGTGACCGGAACAGAGAACGTCACACCGTCAGCAGCAGCGGCGGCAACCGCCTCCCCAATCCAGGTC
CTGACCGTTCTGTCCGTCACTTCCCAGATCCGCGCTTTCTCTGTCCTTCCTGTGCGACGGTTACGCCGCT
CCATGAGCTTATCGCGAATAAATACCTGTGACGGAAGATCACTTCGCAGAATAAATAAATCCTGGTGTCC
CTGTTGATACCGGGAAGCCCTGGGCCAACTTTTGGCGAAAATGAGACGTTGATCGGCACGTAAGAGGTTC
CAACTTTCACCATAATGAAATAAGATCACTACCGGGCGTATTTTTTGAGTTATCGAGATTTTCAGGAGCT
AAGGAAGCTAAAATGGAGAAAAAAATCACTGGATATACCACCGTTGATATATCCCAATGGCATCGTAAAG
AACATTTTGAGGCATTTCAGTCAGTTGCTCAATGTACCTATAACCAGACCGTTCAGCTGGATATTACGGC
CTTTTTAAAGACCGTAAAGAAAAATAAGCACAAGTTTTATCCGGCCTTTATTCACATTCTTGCCCGCCTG
ATGAATGCTCATCCGGAATTTCGTATGGCAATGAAAGACGGTGAGCTGGTGATATGGGATAGTGTTCACC
CTTGTTACACCGTTTTCCATGAGCAAACTGAAACGTTTTCATCGCTCTGGAGTGAATACCACGACGATTT
CCGGCAGTTTCTACACATATATTCGCAAGATGTGGCGTGTTACGGTGAAAACCTGGCCTATTTCCCTAAA
GGGTTTATTGAGAATATGTTTTTCGTCTCAGCCAATCCCTGGGTGAGTTTCACCAGTTTTGATTTAAACG
TGGCCAATATGGACAACTTCTTCGCCCCCGTTTTCACGATGGGCAAATATTATACGCAAGGCGACAAGGT
GCTGATGCCGCTGGCGATTCAGGTTCATCATGCCGTTTGTGATGGCTTCCATGTCGGCAGAATGCTTAAT
GAATTACAACAGTACTGCGATGAGTGGCAGGGCGGGGCGTAATTTTTTTAAGGCAGTTATTGGTGCCCTT
AAACGCCTGGTTGCTACGCCTGAATAAGTGATAATAAGCGGATGAATGGCAGAAATTCGATGATAAGCTG
TCAAACATGAGAATTGGTCTCGACGAGTATGCTTGGATTCTCACCAATAAAAAACGCCCGGCGGCAACCG
AGCGTTCTGAACAAATCCAGATGGAGTTCTGAGGTCATTACTGGATCTATCAACAGGAGTCCAAGCGACG
TCTGTGCAAGTACTACTGTTCTGCAGTCACTTGAATTCGATACCCAGCTGTTATTTGTATAGTTCATCCA
TGCCATGTGTAATCCCAGCAGCGGTTATTTTTGTTGACACTCTATCATTGATAGAGTTATTTTACCACTC
CCTATCAGTGATAGAGAAAAGTGAAATGGATACGACCAAAGCCATGACAAAAACGCGTAACAAAAGTGTC
TATAATCACGGCAGAAAAGTCCACATTGATTATTTGCACGGCGTCACACTTTGCTATGCCATAGCATTTT
TATCCATAAGATTAGCGGATCCTACCTGACGCTTTTTATCGCAACTCTCTACTGTTTCTCCATACCCGTT
TTTTTGGGCTAGAAATAATTGATACGAATTTACGTATAGAGCGGGTCATCGAAAGGTTATACTCTCGTAG
TTAACATCTAGCCCGGCCCTACTGGAAAGCGGGCAGTGAGCGCAACGCAATTAATGTGAGTTAGCTCACT
CATTAGGCACCCCAGGCTTTACACTTTATGCTTCCGGCTCGTATGTTGTGTGGAATTGTGAGCGGATAAC
AATTTCACACAGGATTCACACCAATTGATAATATACAAGATTAAGGAGGTAAAGAATGGTGAGCAAGGGC
GAGGAGGATAACATGGCCATCATCAAGGAGTTCATGCGCTTCAAGGTTCACATGGAGGGCTCCGTGAACG
GCCACGAGTTCGAGATCGAGGGCGAGGGCGAGGGCCGCCCCTACGAGGGCACCCAGACCGCCAAGCTGAA
GGTGACCAAGGGTGGCCCCCTGCCCTTCGCCTGGGACATCCTGTCCCCTCAGTTCATGTACGGCTCCAAG
GCCTACGTGAAGCACCCCGCCGACATCCCCGACTACTTGAAGCTGTCCTTCCCCGAGGGCTTCAAGTGGG
AGCGCGTGATGAACTTCGAGGACGGCGGCGTGGTGACCGTGACCCAGGACTCCTCCCTGCAAGACGGCGA
GTTCATCTACAAGGTGAAGCTGCGCGGCACCAACTTCCCCTCCGACGGCCCCGTAATGCAGAAGAAGACT
ATGGGCTGGGAGGCCTCCTCCGAGCGGATGTACCCCGAGGACGGCGCGCTGAAGGGCGAGATCAAGCAGA
GGCTGAAGCTGAAGGACGGCGGCCACTACGACGCTGAGGTCAAGACCACCTACAAGGCCAAGAAGCCCGT
GCAACTGCCCGGCGCGTACAACGTCAACATCAAGTTGGACATCACCTCCCACAACGAGGACTACACCATC
GTGGAACAGTACGAACGCGCCGAGGGCCGCCACTCCACCGGCGGCATGGACGAGCTGTATAAGTAAGATA
TCTATCGCCCTAGGGACCGTCTCGAGAGAATCAATATTAATCCAACGCGTGGCATCAAATAAAACGAAAG
GCTCAGTCGAAAGACTGGGCCTTTCGTTTTATCTGTTGTTTGTCGGTGAACGCTCTCCTGAGTAGGACAA
ATCCGCCGCCCTAGACTTAGGCGTTCGGCTGCGGCGAGCGGTATCAGCTCACTCAAAG
